>Addgene plasmid #84122 | pFGC5941-PacI-ath-STTM396 | addgene full sequence | sequence record 167278 | Addgene NGS Result
TGAGACTTTTCAACAAAGGGTAATTTCGGGAAACCTCCTCGGATTCCATTGCCCAGCTATCTGTCACTTC
ATCGAAAGGACAGTGGAAAAGGAAGGTGGCTCCTACAAATGCCATCATTGCGATAAAGGAAAGGCTATCA
TTCAAGATGCCTCTGCCGACAGTGGTCCCAAAGATGGACCCCCACCCACGAGGAGCATCGTGGAAAAAGA
AGACGTTCCAACCACGTCTTCAAAGCAAGTGGATTGATGTGACATCTCCACTGACATAAGGGATGACGCA
CAACCCCACTATCCTTCGCAAGACCCTTCCTCTATATAAGGAAGTTCATTTCATTTGGAGAGGACAGCCC
AAGCTTGTTCAAGAAAGCTACCTGTGGAGAGTTGTTGTTGTTATGGTCTAATTTAAATATGGTCTAAAGA
AGAAGAATCAGTTCAAGAACTAAGCCTGTGGAGAATTCGGTACGCTGAAATCACCAGTCTCTCTCTACAA
ATCTATCTCTCTCTATTTTCTCCATAAATAATGTGTGAGTAGTTTCCCGATAAGGGAAATTAGGGTTCTT
ATAGGGTTTCGCTCATGTGTTGAGCATATAAGAAACCCTTAGTATGTATTTGTATTTGTAAAATACTTCT
ATCAATAAAATTTCTAATTCCTAAAACCAAAATCCAGTACTAAAATCCAGATCTCCTAAAGTCCCTATAG
ATCTTTGTCGTGAATATAAACCAGACACGAGACGACTAGACCTGGAGCCCAGACGCCGTTCGAAGCTAGA
AGTACCGCTTAGGCAGGAGGCCGTTAGGGAAAAGATGCTAAGGCAGGGTTGGTTACGTTGACTCCCCCGT
AGGTTTGGTTTAAATATGATGAAGTGGACGGAAGGAAGGAGGAAGACAAGGAAGGATAAGGTTGCAAGCC
CTGTGCAAGGTAAGAAGATGGAAATTTGATAGAGGTACGCTACTATACTTATACTATACGCTAAGGGAAT
GATTGTATTTATACCCTATACCCCCTAATAACCCCTTATCAATTTAAGAAATAATCCGCATAAGCCCCCG
CTTAAAAATTGGTATCAGAGCCATGAATAGGTCTATGACCAAAACTCAAGAGGATAAAACCTCACCAAAA
TACGAAAGAGTCCTTAACTCTAAAGATAAAAGATCTTTCAAGATCAAAACTAGTTCCCTCACACCGGTGA
CGGGGATCGCATGCGACCTCTAGACCATCACATTGGAGCTTCAGCTGCTCGAGTTCTATAGTGTCACCTA
AATCGTATGTGTATGATACATAAGGTTATGTATTAATTGTAGCCGCGTTCTTACGTCGACGTACCAATTA
CGCCCCGCCCTGTCACTCATCGCAGTACTGTTGTAATTCATTAAGCATTCTGCCGACATGGAAGCCATCA
CAAACGGCATGATGAACCTGAATCGCCAGCGGCATCAGCACCTTGTCGCCTTGCGTATAATATTTGCCCA
TGGTGAAAACGGGGGCGAAGAAGTTGTCCATATTGGCCACGTTTAAATCAAAACTGGTGAAACTCACCCA
GGGATTGGCTGAGACGAAAAACATATTCTCAATAAACCCTTTAGGGAAATAGGCCAGGTTTTCACCGTAA
CACGCCACATCTTGCGAATATATGTGTAGAAACTGCCGGAAATCGTCGTGGTATTCACTCCAGAGCGATG
AAAACGTTTCAGTTTGCTCATGGAAAACGGTGTAACAAGGGTGAACACTATCCCATATTACCAGCTCACC
GTCTTTCATTGCCATACGGAACTCCGGATGAGCATTCATCAGGCGGGCAAGAATGTGAATAAAGGCCGGA
TAAAACTTGTGCTTATTTTTCTTTACGGTCTTTAAAAAGGCCGTAATATCCAGCTGAACGGTCTGGTTAT
AGGTACATTGAGCAACTGACTGAAATGCCTCAAAATGTTCTTTACGATGCCATTGGGATATATCAACGGT
GGTATATCCAGTGATTTCTTTCTCCATTTTAGCTTCCTTAGCTCCTGAAAATCTCGATAACTCATTAAAG
CTTATCGATGATAAGCTGTCAAACATGAGAATTTAGCCCGCCTAATGAGCGGGCTTTTTGTTGTGATCCG
CGTTGCTGGCGTTTTTCCATAGGCTCCGCCCCCCTGACGAGCATCACAAAAATCGACGCTCAAGTCAGAG
GTGGCGAAACCCGACAGGACTATAAAGATACCAGGCGTTTCCCCCCTGGAAGCTCCCTCGTGCGCTCTCC
TGTTCCGACCCTGCTGCTTACCGGATACCTGTCCGCCTTTCTTAATTAAGACCCGGGACTAGTCCCTAGA
GTCCTGCTTTAATGAGATATGCGAGACGCCTATGATCGCATGATATTTGCTTTCAATTCTGTTGTGCACG
TTGTAAAAAACCTGAGCATGTGTAGCTCAGATCCTTACCGCCGGTTTCGGTTCATTCTAATGAATATATC
ACCCGTTACTATCGTATTTTTATGAATAATATTCTCCGTTCAATTTACTGATTGTACCCTACTACTTATA
TGTACAATATTAAAATGAAAACAATATATTGTGCTGAATAGGTTTATAGCGACATCTATGATAGAGCGCC
ACAATAACAAACAATTGCGTTTTATTATTACAAATCCAATTTTAAAAAAAGCGGCAGAACCGGTCAAACC
TAAAAGACTGATTACATAAATCTTATTCAAATTTCAAAAGTGCCCCAGGGGCTAGTATCTACGACACACC
GAGCGGCGAACTAATAACGCTCACTGAAGGGAACTCCGGTTCCCCGCCGGCGCGCATGGGTGAGATTCCT
TGAAGTTGAGTATTGGCCGTCCGCTCTACCGAAAGTTACGGGCACCATTCAACCCGGTCCAGCACGGCGG
CCGGGTAACCGACTTGCTGCCCCGAGAATTATGCAGCATTTTTTTGGTGTATGTGGGCCCCAAATGAAGT
GCAGGTCAAACCTTGACAGTGACGACAAATCGTTGGGCGGGTCCAGGGCGAATTTTGCGACAACATGTCG
AGGCTCAGCAGGACCTGCAGGCATGCAAGCTTGGCACTGGCCGTCGTTTTACAACGTCGTGACTGGGAAA
ACCCTGGCGTTACCCAACTTAATCGCCTTGCAGCACATCCCCCTTTCGCCAGCTGGCGTAATAGCGAAGA
GGCCCGCACCGATCGCCCTTCCCAACAGTTGCGCAGCCTGAATGGCGAATGCTAGAGCAGCTTGAGCTTG
GATCAGATTGTCGTTTCCCGCCTTCAGTTTAAACTATCAGTGTTTGACAGGATATATTGGCGGGTAAACC
TAAGAGAAAAGAGCGTTTATTAGAATAATCGGATATTTAAAAGGGCGTGAAAAGGTTTATCCGTTCGTCC
ATTTGTATGTGCATGCCAACCACAGGGTTCCCCTCGGGATCAAAGTACTTTGATCCAACCCCTCCGCTGC
TATAGTGCAGTCGGCTTCTGACGTTCAGTGCAGCCGTCTTCTGAAAACGACATGTCGCACAAGTCCTAAG
TTACGCGACAGGCTGCCGCCCTGCCCTTTTCCTGGCGTTTTCTTGTCGCGTGTTTTAGTCGCATAAAGTA
GAATACTTGCGACTAGAACCGGAGACATTACGCCATGAACAAGAGCGCCGCCGCTGGCCTGCTGGGCTAT
GCCCGCGTCAGCACCGACGACCAGGACTTGACCAACCAACGGGCCGAACTGCACGCGGCCGGCTGCACCA
AGCTGTTTTCCGAGAAGATCACCGGCACCAGGCGCGACCGCCCGGAGCTGGCCAGGATGCTTGACCACCT
ACGCCCTGGCGACGTTGTGACAGTGACCAGGCTAGACCGCCTGGCCCGCAGCACCCGCGACCTACTGGAC
ATTGCCGAGCGCATCCAGGAGGCCGGCGCGGGCCTGCGTAGCCTGGCAGAGCCGTGGGCCGACACCACCA
CGCCGGCCGGCCGCATGGTGTTGACCGTGTTCGCCGGCATTGCCGAGTTCGAGCGTTCCCTAATCATCGA
CCGCACCCGGAGCGGGCGCGAGGCCGCCAAGGCCCGAGGCGTGAAGTTTGGCCCCCGCCCTACCCTCACC
CCGGCACAGATCGCGCACGCCCGCGAGCTGATCGACCAGGAAGGCCGCACCGTGAAAGAGGCGGCTGCAC
TGCTTGGCGTGCATCGCTCGACCCTGTACCGCGCACTTGAGCGCAGCGAGGAAGTGACGCCCACCGAGGC
CAGGCGGCGCGGTGCCTTCCGTGAGGACGCATTGACCGAGGCCGACGCCCTGGCGGCCGCCGAGAATGAA
CGCCAAGAGGAACAAGCATGAAACCGCACCAGGACGGCCAGGACGAACCGTTTTTCATTACCGAAGAGAT
CGAGGCGGAGATGATCGCGGCCGGGTACGTGTTCGAGCCGCCCGCGCACGTCTCAACCGTGCGGCTGCAT
GAAATCCTGGCCGGTTTGTCTGATGCCAAGCTGGCGGCCTGGCCGGCCAGCTTGGCCGCTGAAGAAACCG
AGCGCCGCCGTCTAAAAAGGTGATGTGTATTTGAGTAAAACAGCTTGCGTCATGCGGTCGCTGCGTATAT
GATGCGATGAGTAAATAAACAAATACGCAAGGGGAACGCATGAAGGTTATCGCTGTACTTAACCAGAAAG
GCGGGTCAGGCAAGACGACCATCGCAACCCATCTAGCCCGCGCCCTGCAACTCGCCGGGGCCGATGTTCT
GTTAGTCGATTCCGATCCCCAGGGCAGTGCCCGCGATTGGGCGGCCGTGCGGGAAGATCAACCGCTAACC
GTTGTCGGCATCGACCGCCCGACGATTGACCGCGACGTGAAGGCCATCGGCCGGCGCGACTTCGTAGTGA
TCGACGGAGCGCCCCAGGCGGCGGACTTGGCTGTGTCCGCGATCAAGGCAGCCGACTTCGTGCTGATTCC
GGTGCAGCCAAGCCCTTACGACATATGGGCCACCGCCGACCTGGTGGAGCTGGTTAAGCAGCGCATTGAG
GTCACGGATGGAAGGCTACAAGCGGCCTTTGTCGTGTCGCGGGCGATCAAAGGCACGCGCATCGGCGGTG
AGGTTGCCGAGGCGCTGGCCGGGTACGAGCTGCCCATTCTTGAGTCCCGTATCACGCAGCGCGTGAGCTA
CCCAGGCACTGCCGCCGCCGGCACAACCGTTCTTGAATCAGAACCCGAGGGCGACGCTGCCCGCGAGGTC
CAGGCGCTGGCCGCTGAAATTAAATCAAAACTCATTTGAGTTAATGAGGTAAAGAGAAAATGAGCAAAAG
CACAAACACGCTAAGTGCCGGCCGTCCGAGCGCACGCAGCAGCAAGGCTGCAACGTTGGCCAGCCTGGCA
GACACGCCAGCCATGAAGCGGGTCAACTTTCAGTTGCCGGCGGAGGATCACACCAAGCTGAAGATGTACG
CGGTACGCCAAGGCAAGACCATTACCGAGCTGCTATCTGAATACATCGCGCAGCTACCAGAGTAAATGAG
CAAATGAATAAATGAGTAGATGAATTTTAGCGGCTAAAGGAGGCGGCATGGAAAATCAAGAACAACCAGG
CACCGACGCCGTGGAATGCCCCATGTGTGGAGGAACGGGCGGTTGGCCAGGCGTAAGCGGCTGGGTTGCC
TGCCGGCCCTGCAATGGCACTGGAACCCCCAAGCCCGAGGAATCGGCGTGAGCGGTCGCAAACCATCCGG
CCCGGTACAAATCGGCGCGGCGCTGGGTGATGACCTGGTGGAGAAGTTGAAGGCCGCGCAGGCCGCCCAG
CGGCAACGCATCGAGGCAGAAGCACGCCCCGGTGAATCGTGGCAAGCGGCCGCTGATCGAATCCGCAAAG
AATCCCGGCAACCGCCGGCAGCCGGTGCGCCGTCGATTAGGAAGCCGCCCAAGGGCGACGAGCAACCAGA
TTTTTTCGTTCCGATGCTCTATGACGTGGGCACCCGCGATAGTCGCAGCATCATGGACGTGGCCGTTTTC
CGTCTGTCGAAGCGTGACCGACGAGCTGGCGAGGTGATCCGCTACGAGCTTCCAGACGGGCACGTAGAGG
TTTCCGCAGGGCCGGCCGGCATGGCCAGTGTGTGGGATTACGACCTGGTACTGATGGCGGTTTCCCATCT
AACCGAATCCATGAACCGATACCGGGAAGGGAAGGGAGACAAGCCCGGCCGCGTGTTCCGTCCACACGTT
GCGGACGTACTCAAGTTCTGCCGGCGAGCCGATGGCGGAAAGCAGAAAGACGACCTGGTAGAAACCTGCA
TTCGGTTAAACACCACGCACGTTGCCATGCAGCGTACGAAGAAGGCCAAGAACGGCCGCCTGGTGACGGT
ATCCGAGGGTGAAGCCTTGATTAGCCGCTACAAGATCGTAAAGAGCGAAACCGGGCGGCCGGAGTACATC
GAGATCGAGCTAGCTGATTGGATGTACCGCGAGATCACAGAAGGCAAGAACCCGGACGTGCTGACGGTTC
ACCCCGATTACTTTTTGATCGATCCCGGCATCGGCCGTTTTCTCTACCGCCTGGCACGCCGCGCCGCAGG
CAAGGCAGAAGCCAGATGGTTGTTCAAGACGATCTACGAACGCAGTGGCAGCGCCGGAGAGTTCAAGAAG
TTCTGTTTCACCGTGCGCAAGCTGATCGGGTCAAATGACCTGCCGGAGTACGATTTGAAGGAGGAGGCGG
GGCAGGCTGGCCCGATCCTAGTCATGCGCTACCGCAACCTGATCGAGGGCGAAGCATCCGCCGGTTCCTA
ATGTACGGAGCAGATGCTAGGGCAAATTGCCCTAGCAGGGGAAAAAGGTCGAAAAGGTCTCTTTCCTGTG
GATAGCACGTACATTGGGAACCCAAAGCCGTACATTGGGAACCGGAACCCGTACATTGGGAACCCAAAGC
CGTACATTGGGAACCGGTCACACATGTAAGTGACTGATATAAAAGAGAAAAAAGGCGATTTTTCCGCCTA
AAACTCTTTAAAACTTATTAAAACTCTTAAAACCCGCCTGGCCTGTGCATAACTGTCTGGCCAGCGCACA
GCCGAAGAGCTGCAAAAAGCGCCTACCCTTCGGTCGCTGCGCTCCCTACGCCCCGCCGCTTCGCGTCGGC
CTATCGCGGCCGCTGGCCGCTCAAAAATGGCTGGCCTACGGCCAGGCAATCTACCAGGGCGCGGACAAGC
CGCGCCGTCGCCACTCGACCGCCGGCGCCCACATCAAGGCACCCTGCCTCGCGCGTTTCGGTGATGACGG
TGAAAACCTCTGACACATGCAGCTCCCGGAGACGGTCACAGCTTGTCTGTAAGCGGATGCCGGGAGCAGA
CAAGCCCGTCAGGGCGCGTCAGCGGGTGTTGGCGGGTGTCGGGGCGCAGCCATGACCCAGTCACGTAGCG
ATAGCGGAGTGTATACTGGCTTAACTATGCGGCATCAGAGCAGATTGTACTGAGAGTGCACCATATGCGG
TGTGAAATACCGCACAGATGCGTAAGGAGAAAATACCGCATCAGGCGCTCTTCCGCTTCCTCGCTCACTG
ACTCGCTGCGCTCGGTCGTTCGGCTGCGGCGAGCGGTATCAGCTCACTCAAAGGCGGTAATACGGTTATC
CACAGAATCAGGGGATAACGCAGGAAAGAACATGTGAGCAAAAGGCCAGCAAAAGGCCAGGAACCGTAAA
AAGGCCGCGTTGCTGGCGTTTTTCCATAGGCTCCGCCCCCCTGACGAGCATCACAAAAATCGACGCTCAA
GTCAGAGGTGGCGAAACCCGACAGGACTATAAAGATACCAGGCGTTTCCCCCTGGAAGCTCCCTCGTGCG
CTCTCCTGTTCCGACCCTGCCGCTTACCGGATACCTGTCCGCCTTTCTCCCTTCGGGAAGCGTGGCGCTT
TCTCATAGCTCACGCTGTAGGTATCTCAGTTCGGTGTAGGTCGTTCGCTCCAAGCTGGGCTGTGTGCACG
AACCCCCCGTTCAGCCCGACCGCTGCGCCTTATCCGGTAACTATCGTCTTGAGTCCAACCCGGTAAGACA
CGACTTATCGCCACTGGCAGCAGCCACTGGTAACAGGATTAGCAGAGCGAGGTATGTAGGCGGTGCTACA
GAGTTCTTGAAGTGGTGGCCTAACTACGGCTACACTAGAAGGACAGTATTTGGTATCTGCGCTCTGCTGA
AGCCAGTTACCTTCGGAAAAAGAGTTGGTAGCTCTTGATCCGGCAAACAAACCACCGCTGGTAGCGGTGG
TTTTTTTGTTTGCAAGCAGCAGATTACGCGCAGAAAAAAAGGATCTCAAGAAGATCCTTTGATCTTTTCT
ACGGGGTCTGACGCTCAGTGGAACGAAAACTCACGTTAAGGGATTTTGGTCATGCATTCTAGGTACTAAA
ACAATTCATCCAGTAAAATATAATATTTTATTTTCTCCCAATCAGGCTTGATCCCCAGTAAGTCAAAAAA
TAGCTCGACATACTGTTCTTCCCCGATATCCTCCCTGATCGACCGGACGCAGAAGGCAATGTCATACCAC
TTGTCCGCCCTGCCGCTTCTCCCAAGATCAATAAAGCCACTTACTTTGCCATCTTTCACAAAGATGTTGC
TGTCTCCCAGGTCGCCGTGGGAAAAGACAAGTTCCTCTTCGGGCTTTTCCGTCTTTAAAAAATCATACAG
CTCGCGCGGATCTTTAAATGGAGTGTCTTCTTCCCAGTTTTCGCAATCCACATCGGCCAGATCGTTATTC
AGTAAGTAATCCAATTCGGCTAAGCGGCTGTCTAAGCTATTCGTATAGGGACAATCCGATATGTCGATGG
AGTGAAAGAGCCTGATGCACTCCGCATACAGCTCGATAATCTTTTCAGGGCTTTGTTCATCTTCATACTC
TTCCGAGCAAAGGACGCCATCGGCCTCACTCATGAGCAGATTGCTCCAGCCATCATGCCGTTCAAAGTGC
AGGACCTTTGGAACAGGCAGCTTTCCTTCCAGCCATAGCATCATGTCCTTTTCCCGTTCCACATCATAGG
TGGTCCCTTTATACCGGCTGTCCGTCATTTTTAAATATAGGTTTTCATTTTCTCCCACCAGCTTATATAC
CTTAGCAGGAGACATTCCTTCCGTATCTTTTACGCAGCGGTATTTTTCGATCAGTTTTTTCAATTCCGGT
GATATTCTCATTTTAGCCATTTATTATTTCCTTCCTCTTTTCTACAGTATTTAAAGATACCCCAAGAAGC
TAATTATAACAAGACGAACTCCAATTCACTGTTCCTTGCATTCTAAAACCTTAAATACCAGAAAACAGCT
TTTTCAAAGTTGTTTTCAAAGTTGGCGTATAACATAGTATCGACGGAGCCGATTTTGAAACCGCGGTGAT
CACAGGCAGCAACGCTCTGTCATCGTTACAATCAACATGCTACCCTCCGCGAGATCATCCGTGTTTCAAA
CCCGGCAGCTTAGTTGCCGTTCTTCCGAATAGCATCGGTAACATGAGCAAAGTCTGCCGCCTTACAACGG
CTCTCCCGCTGACGCCGTCCCGGACTGATGGGCTGCCTGTATCGAGTGGTGATTTTGTGCCGAGCTGCCG
GTCGGGGAGCTGTTGGCTGGCTGGTGGCAGGATATATTGTGGTGTAAACAAATTGACGCTTAGACAACTT
AATAACACATTGCGGACGTTTTTAATGTACTGAATTAACGCCGAATTAATTCGAGCTCGGATCTGATAAT
TTATTTGAAAATTCATAAGAAAAGCAAACGTTACATGAATTGATGAAACAATACAAAGACAGATAAAGCC
ACGCACATTTAGGATATTGGCCGAGATTACTGAATATTGAGTAAGATCACGGAATTTCTGACAGGAGCAT
GTCTTCAATTCAGCCCAAATGGCAGTTGAAATACTCAAACCGCCCCATATGCAGGAGCGGATCATTCATT
GTTTGTTTGGTTGCCTTTGCCAACATGGGAGTCCAAGATTCTGCAGTCAAATCTCGGTGACGGGCAGGAC
CGGACGGGGCGGTACCGGCAGGCTGAAGTCCAGCTGCCAGAAACCCACGTCATGCCAGTTCCCGTGCTTG
AAGCCGGCCGCCCGCAGCATGCCGCGGGGGGCATATCCGAGCGCCTCGTGCATGCGCACGCTCGGGTCGT
TGGGCAGCCCGATGACAGCGACCACGCTCTTGAAGCCCTGTGCCTCCAGGGACTTCAGCAGGTGGGTGTA
GAGCGTGGAGCCCAGTCCCGTCCGCTGGTGGCGGGGGGAGACGTACACGGTCGACTCGGCCGTCCAGTCG
TAGGCGTTGCGTGCCTTCCAGGGGCCCGCGTAGGCGATGCCGGCGACCTCGCCGTCCACCTCGGCGACGA
GCCAGGGATAGCGCTCCCGCAGACGGACGAGGTCGTCCGTCCACTCCTGCGGTTCCTGCGGCTCGGTACG
GAAGTTGACCGTGCTTGTCTCGATGTAGTGGTTGACGATGGTGCAGACCGCCGGCATGTCCGCCTCGGTG
GCACGGCGGATGTCGGCCGGGCGTCGTTCTGGGCTCATCGATTCGATTTGGTGTATCGAGATTGGTTATG
AAATTCAGATGCTAGTGTAATGTATTGGTAATTTGGGAAGATATAATAGGAAGCAAGGCTATTTATCCAT
TTCTGAAAAGGCGAAATGGCGTCACCGCGAGCGTCACGCGCATTCCGTTCTTGCTGTAAAGCGTTGTTTG
GTACACTTTTGACTAGCGAGGCTTGGCGTGTCAGCGTATCTATTCAAAAGTCGTTAATGGCTGCGGATCA
AGAAAAAGTTGGAATAGAAACAGAATACCCGCGAAATTCAGGCCCGGTTGCCATGTCCTACACGCCGAAA
TAAACGACCAAATTAGTAGAAAAATAAAAACTGACTCGGATACTTACGTCACGTCTTGCGCACTGATTTG
AAAAATCTCAGAATTCATGGATCCTAGGTGAGTCTAGAGAGTTAATTAAGTTTGCAAGCAGCAGATTACG
CGCAGAAAAAAAGGATCTCAAGGAGATCCTTTGGATCACAAAAAAAAAGCCCGCTCATTAGGCGGGTTAA
ATTCCCGGGTACTGCAGCCGATTCATTAATGCAGGTTAACCTGGCTTATCGAAATTAATACGACTCACTA
TAGGGAGACCGGCAGATCTGATCCCTACTCCAAAAATGTCAAAGATACAGTCTCAGAAGACCAAAGGGCT
AT
Features (pLannotate 1.2.2; 27 found; start..end, strand, type, name):
      1..346     +  promoter       CaMV 35S promoter: strong constitutive promoter from cauliflower mosaic virus
    298..344     +  promoter       minimal CaMV 35S promoter: minimal 35S promoter from cauliflower mosaic virus
    507..683     +  polyA_signal   CaMV poly(A) signal: cauliflower mosaic virus polyadenylation signal
   1245..1263    -  promoter       SP6 promoter: promoter for bacteriophage SP6 RNA polymerase
   1328..1987    -  CDS            CmR: chloramphenicol acetyltransferase; cat; confers resistance to chloramphenicol
   1988..2024    -  promoter       cat promoter (fragment): promoter of the E. coli cat gene encoding chloramphenicol acetyltransferase
   2024..2052    -  promoter       tet promoter: E. coli promoter for tetracycline efflux protein gene
   2114..2282    -  rep_origin     ori (fragment): high-copy-number ColE1/pMB1/pBR322/pUC origin of replication
   2314..3021    +  terminator     OCS terminator: octopine synthase terminator
   3022..3042    +  misc_feature   MCS (fragment): pUC18/19 multiple cloning site
   3045..3199    +  CDS            lacZα (fragment): LacZα fragment of β-galactosidase; lacZ fragment
   3265..3289    +  misc_feature   RB T-DNA repeat: right border repeat from nopaline C58 T-DNA
   3629..4030    +  CDS            Y4CG_SINFN (fragment): Protein inferred from homology: Swiss-Prot protein existence level 3. From Sinorhizobium fredii (strain NBRC 101917 / NGR234).
   4590..5219    +  CDS            pVS1 StaA: stability protein from the Pseudomonas plasmid pVS1 (Heeb et al., 2000)
   5648..6721    +  CDS            pVS1 RepA: replication protein from the Pseudomonas plasmid pVS1 (Heeb et al., 2000)
   6787..6981    +  rep_origin     pVS1 oriV: origin of replication for the Pseudomonas plasmid pVS1 (Heeb et al., 2000)
   7184..7223    +  CDS            rop (fragment): Rop protein, which maintains plasmids at low copy number; rop
   7325..7465    +  misc_feature   bom: basis of mobility region from pBR322
   7651..8239    -  rep_origin     ori: high-copy-number ColE1/pMB1/pBR322/pUC origin of replication
   8326..9120    -  CDS            KanR: aminoglycoside phosphotransferase; aphA-3; confers resistance to kanamycin
   9545..9569    +  misc_feature   LB T-DNA repeat: left border repeat from nopaline C58 T-DNA
   9655..9907    -  terminator     MAS terminator: mannopine synthase terminator
   9920..10468   -  CDS            bar: PAT_STRHY - Experimental evidence at protein level: Swiss-Prot protein existence level 1. Inactivates phosphinothricin (PPT) by transfer of an acetyl group from acetyl CoA. Can also acetylate demethylphosphinothricin but not PTT or glutamate. This enzyme is an effector of phosphinothricin tripeptide (PTT or bialaphos) resistance. From Streptomyces hygroscopicus. Introduced by genetic manipulation and expressed in glufosinate-tolerant maize by Dekalb Genetics.
  10474..10854   -  promoter       MAS promoter: mannopine synthase promoter (Velten et al., 1984)
  10900..10941   -  rep_origin     ori (fragment): high-copy-number ColE1/pMB1/pBR322/pUC origin of replication
  11046..11064   +  promoter       T7 promoter: promoter for bacteriophage T7 RNA polymerase
  11085..11132   +  promoter       CaMV 35S promoter (enhanced) (fragment): cauliflower mosaic virus 35S promoter with a duplicated enhancer region
