[The description below was written by a language model from this plasmid's Addgene catalogue record and pLannotate feature annotations shown in this document.]
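Description:
pFGC5941-PacI-ath-STTM396 is a plant expression binary vector for Agrobacterium-mediated transformation, built on the pFGC5941-PacI backbone and designed to knock down the function of miR396 in Arabidopsis thaliana. The backbone outside the T-DNA borders carries a ColE1/pBR322-type origin with a bom mobilisation region for high-copy propagation in E. coli, the pVS1 oriV with RepA and StaA for replication and stable maintenance in Agrobacterium, and a kanamycin resistance gene. Between the nopaline-type left and right border repeats lies a bar (phosphinothricin acetyltransferase) gene under the mannopine synthase promoter and terminator, which gives Basta/glufosinate selection of transformed plants.

The payload is a cassette of about 2.8 kb inserted at a PacI site that is retained on both flanks. According to the depositor it comprises a 2x35S promoter, the short tandem target mimic (STTM), a 35S terminator and a chloramphenicol resistance gene. The feature table agrees: an enhanced CaMV 35S promoter spans the numbering origin of the circular sequence, followed by an unannotated stretch where the STTM presumably sits, the CaMV poly(A) signal, and then CmR with its bacterial promoter. The extra marker explains the dual chloramphenicol and kanamycin selection in bacteria. An STTM transcript carries two non-cleavable miRNA binding sites joined by a short spacer, which sequester the target miRNA and trigger its degradation, giving a loss-of-function phenotype for that miRNA family. An OCS terminator and remnants of a pUC cloning site and lacZα from the parent vector lie downstream. The depositor notes that the STTM sequence differs from the reference at some positions, but these changes are not expected to affect function.
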