Addgene plasmid #84122: pFGC5941-PacI-ath-STTM396
Purpose: target miRNA396 for destruction in Arabidopsis thaliana
Depositing lab: Guiliang Tang. Depositing organization: Michigan Technological University. Publication: Construction of short tandem target mimic (STTM) to block the functions of plant and animal microRNAs. Tang G, Yan J, Gu Y, Qiao M, Fan R, Mao Y, Tang X. Methods. 2012 Oct;58(2):118-25. doi: 10.1016/j.ymeth.2012.10.006. Epub 2012 Oct 23. PubMed 23098881.
Backbone
  Vector backbone: pFGC5941-PacI
  Backbone manufacturer: Guiliang Tang (Addgene plasmid # 44182)
  Backbone size w/o insert (bp): 8608
  Vector type: Plant Expression
  Selectable markers: Basta
Growth in bacteria
  Bacterial resistance: Chloramphenicol and Kanamycin, 25 & 50 μg/mL
  Growth temperature: 37°C
  Growth strain: DH5alpha
  Copy number: High Copy
Gene/Insert
  Gene/Insert name: STTM396
  Species: A. thaliana (mustard weed)
  Insert size (bp): 2846
  Promoter: 2x35S
  Cloning method: Restriction Enzyme; 5′ cloning site PacI (not destroyed); 3′ cloning site PacI (not destroyed)
  Sequencing primers: 5′ CACTATCCTTCGCAAGACCCTTCC; 3′ CAACACATGAGCGAAACCCTATAA
Terms and licenses: Academic/Nonprofit Terms; Industry Terms: Not Available to Industry
Depositor comments: The insert within this plasmid contains a 2x35S promoter, STTM, T35S and CmR. The STTM sequence in the plasmid contains discrepancies compared to the reference sequence. According to the depositing lab, these mutations should not affect plasmid function.
How to cite: pFGC5941-PacI-ath-STTM396 was a gift from Guiliang Tang (Addgene plasmid # 84122 ; http://n2t.net/addgene:84122 ; RRID:Addgene_84122)
