>Addgene plasmid #84122 | pFGC5941-PacI-ath-STTM396 | depositor partial sequence | sequence record 160678 | STTM
AAGTTCAAGAACTAAGCTGTGGAAGTTGTTGTTGTTATGGTCTAATTTAAATATGGTCTAAAGAAGAAGA
ATCAGTTCAAGAACTAAGCTGTGGAA
